Addgene plasmid #45177: pThy1-Brainbow3.0
Depositing lab: Joshua Sanes. Depositing organization: Harvard University. Publication: Improved tools for the Brainbow toolbox. Cai D, Cohen KB, Luo T, Lichtman JW, Sanes JR. Nat Methods. 2013 May 5;10(6):540-7. doi: 10.1038/nmeth.2450. Epub 2013 May 5. PubMed 23817127.
Backbone
  Vector backbone: pUC18
  Total vector size (bp): 3400
  Vector type: linearized for transgenic mouse injection
Growth in bacteria
  Bacterial resistance: Ampicillin, 100 μg/mL
  Growth temperature: 37°C
  Growth strain: DH5alpha
  Copy number: High Copy
Gene/Insert
  Gene/Insert name: pThy1-Brainbow3.0
  Species: jelly fish and coral fluorescent proteins
  Insert size (bp): 3400
  Promoter: Thy1
  Cloning method: Gateway Cloning
  Sequencing primers: 5′ attB_for; 3′ GACTTGGGGAGGGAGTCAGCTGACC
Resource information
  A portion of this plasmid was derived from a plasmid made by: cloned by Kim Cohen and Dawen Cai
Terms and licenses: Academic/Nonprofit Terms; Industry Terms: Not Available to Industry
How to cite: pThy1-Brainbow3.0 was a gift from Joshua Sanes (Addgene plasmid # 45177 ; http://n2t.net/addgene:45177 ; RRID:Addgene_45177)
