[The description below was written by a language model from this plasmid's Addgene catalogue record and pLannotate feature annotations shown in this document.]
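Description:
pThy1-Brainbow3.0 is a pUC18-based transgene plasmid built to be linearized and injected for generating transgenic mice, rather than used directly as an expression plasmid. In E. coli it is maintained at high copy through the ColE1/pUC origin and selected with ampicillin via the bla gene. The catalogue lists both vector and insert sizes as about 3.4 kb, but the deposited full sequence is 12,683 nt. The feature table leaves large stretches on either side of the Gateway attB1/attB2-flanked cassette unannotated; these presumably hold the Thy1 regulatory sequences named as the promoter, although no Thy1 element is actually annotated.

The payload between the attB sites is a Cre-dependent multicolour cassette. A loxP and a lox2272 site sit in tandem upstream of three consecutive expression units: mOrange2, EGFP and mKate2. Each is fused at its C-terminus to a short H-Ras fragment, consistent with a farnesylation signal that targets the protein to membranes, and each ends in its own SV40 polyadenylation signal. A second loxP lies between mOrange2 and EGFP, and a second lox2272 lies between EGFP and mKate2.

Without Cre, only the first unit (mOrange2) should be transcribed, because its poly(A) signal stops read-through. Recombination between the loxP pair removes mOrange2 and brings EGFP next to the promoter. Recombination between the mutually incompatible lox2272 pair removes both mOrange2 and EGFP, leaving mKate2. Because the two outcomes are exclusive and stochastic, multiple integrated copies can yield combinatorial hues that distinguish neighbouring Thy1-expressing neurons. A single minimal FRT site follows the cassette, which could allow FLP-mediated reduction of tandem transgene arrays, though the record does not state its purpose.
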