Features (pLannotate 1.2.2; 26 found; start..end, strand, type, name):
     96..200     +  promoter       AmpR promoter: bla
    201..1061    +  CDS            AmpR: β-lactamase; bla; confers resistance to ampicillin, carbenicillin, and related antibiotics
   1232..1820    +  rep_origin     ori: high-copy-number ColE1/pMB1/pBR322/pUC origin of replication
   2003..2056    +  CDS            lacI (fragment): lac repressor; lacI; The lac repressor binds to the lac operator to inhibit transcription in E. coli. This inhibition can be relieved by adding lactose or isopropyl-β-D-thiogalactopyranoside (IPTG).
   6281..6305    +  protein_bind   attB1: mutant version of attB; recombination site for the Gateway® BP reaction BP Clonase™
   6354..6387    +  protein_bind   loxP: Cre-mediated recombination occurs in the 8-bp core sequence (GCATACAT). Cre recombinase
   6396..6429    +  protein_bind   lox2272: Cre-mediated recombination occurs in the 8-bp core sequence (GGATACTT). lox2272 sites are compatible with each other, but incompatible with loxP or loxN sites (Lee and Saito, 1988). Cre recombinase
   6444..7151    +  CDS            mOrange2: mOrange2 is a basic (constitutively fluorescent) orange fluorescent protein published in 2008, derived from Discosoma sp.. It has high acid sensitivity.
   7151..7211    +  CDS            H-Ras (fragment): human small GTPase proto-oncoprotein
   7227..7310    +  CDS            large T antigen (fragment): large T antigen from SV40 (simian virus 40)
   7333..7454    +  polyA_signal   SV40 poly(A) signal: SV40 polyadenylation signal
   7467..7500    +  protein_bind   loxP: Cre-mediated recombination occurs in the 8-bp core sequence (GCATACAT). Cre recombinase
   7515..8231    +  CDS            EGFP: EGFP is a basic (constitutively fluorescent) green fluorescent protein published in 1996, derived from Aequorea victoria. It is reported to be a rapidly-maturing weak dimer with moderate acid sensitivity.
   8231..8291    +  CDS            H-Ras (fragment): human small GTPase proto-oncoprotein
   8307..8390    +  CDS            large T antigen (fragment): large T antigen from SV40 (simian virus 40)
   8413..8534    +  polyA_signal   SV40 poly(A) signal: SV40 polyadenylation signal
   8551..8584    +  protein_bind   lox2272: Cre-mediated recombination occurs in the 8-bp core sequence (GGATACTT). lox2272 sites are compatible with each other, but incompatible with loxP or loxN sites (Lee and Saito, 1988). Cre recombinase
   8599..9294    +  CDS            mKate2: mKate2 is a basic (constitutively fluorescent) red fluorescent protein published in 2009, derived from Entacmaea quadricolor. It is reported to be a rapidly-maturing monomer with moderate acid sensitivity.
   9295..9354    +  CDS            H-Ras (fragment): human small GTPase proto-oncoprotein
   9370..9453    +  CDS            large T antigen (fragment): large T antigen from SV40 (simian virus 40)
   9476..9597    +  polyA_signal   SV40 poly(A) signal: SV40 polyadenylation signal
   9610..9643    +  protein_bind   FRT (minimal): supports FLP-mediated excision but not integration (Turan and Bode, 2011) FLP recombinase from the Saccharomyces cerevisiae 2μ plasmid
   9682..9706    -  protein_bind   attB2: mutant version of attB; recombination site for the Gateway® BP reaction BP Clonase™
  12376..12442   +  CDS            lacZα (fragment): LacZα fragment of β-galactosidase; lacZ fragment
  12448..12547   -  misc_feature   bom (fragment): basis of mobility region from pBR322
  12649..1       -  CDS            rop (fragment) (across the origin): Rop protein, which maintains plasmids at low copy number; rop
>Addgene plasmid #45177 | pThy1-Brainbow3.0 | depositor full sequence | sequence record 62865 | pThy1-Brainbow3.0 sequence 12683 bps
GACGAAAGGGCCTCGTGATACGCCTATTTTTATAGGTTAATGTCATGATAATAATGGTTTCTTAGACGTC
AGGTGGCACTTTTCGGGGAAATGTGCGCGGAACCCCTATTTGTTTATTTTTCTAAATACATTCAAATATG
TATCCGCTCATGAGACAATAACCCTGATAAATGCTTCAATAATATTGAAAAAGGAAGAGTATGAGTATTC
AACATTTCCGTGTCGCCCTTATTCCCTTTTTTGCGGCATTTTGCCTTCCTGTTTTTGCTCACCCAGAAAC
GCTGGTGAAAGTAAAAGATGCTGAAGATCAGTTGGGTGCACGAGTGGGTTACATCGAACTGGATCTCAAC
AGCGGTAAGATCCTTGAGAGTTTTCGCCCCGAAGAACGTTTTCCAATGATGAGCACTTTTAAAGTTCTGC
TATGTGGCGCGGTATTATCCCGTATTGACGCCGGGCAAGAGCAACTCGGTCGCCGCATACACTATTCTCA
GAATGACTTGGTTGAGTACTCACCAGTCACAGAAAAGCATCTTACGGATGGCATGACAGTAAGAGAATTA
TGCAGTGCTGCCATAACCATGAGTGATAACACTGCGGCCAACTTACTTCTGACAACGATCGGAGGACCGA
AGGAGCTAACCGCTTTTTTGCACAACATGGGGGATCATGTAACTCGCCTTGATCGTTGGGAACCGGAGCT
GAATGAAGCCATACCAAACGACGAGCGTGACACCACGATGCCTGTAGCAATGGCAACAACGTTGCGCAAA
CTATTAACTGGCGAACTACTTACTCTAGCTTCCCGGCAACAATTAATAGACTGGATGGAGGCGGATAAAG
TTGCAGGACCACTTCTGCGCTCGGCCCTTCCGGCTGGCTGGTTTATTGCTGATAAATCTGGAGCCGGTGA
GCGTGGGTCTCGCGGTATCATTGCAGCACTGGGGCCAGATGGTAAGCCCTCCCGTATCGTAGTTATCTAC
ACGACGGGGAGTCAGGCAACTATGGATGAACGAAATAGACAGATCGCTGAGATAGGTGCCTCACTGATTA
AGCATTGGTAACTGTCAGACCAAGTTTACTCATATATACTTTAGATTGATTTAAAACTTCATTTTTAATT
TAAAAGGATCTAGGTGAAGATCCTTTTTGATAATCTCATGACCAAAATCCCTTAACGTGAGTTTTCGTTC
CACTGAGCGTCAGACCCCGTAGAAAAGATCAAAGGATCTTCTTGAGATCCTTTTTTTCTGCGCGTAATCT
GCTGCTTGCAAACAAAAAAACCACCGCTACCAGCGGTGGTTTGTTTGCCGGATCAAGAGCTACCAACTCT
TTTTCCGAAGGTAACTGGCTTCAGCAGAGCGCAGATACCAAATACTGTCCTTCTAGTGTAGCCGTAGTTA
GGCCACCACTTCAAGAACTCTGTAGCACCGCCTACATACCTCGCTCTGCTAATCCTGTTACCAGTGGCTG
CTGCCAGTGGCGATAAGTCGTGTCTTACCGGGTTGGACTCAAGACGATAGTTACCGGATAAGGCGCAGCG
GTCGGGCTGAACGGGGGGTTCGTGCACACAGCCCAGCTTGGAGCGAACGACCTACACCGAACTGAGATAC
CTACAGCGTGAGCTATGAGAAAGCGCCACGCTTCCCGAAGGGAGAAAGGCGGACAGGTATCCGGTAAGCG
GCAGGGTCGGAACAGGAGAGCGCACGAGGGAGCTTCCAGGGGGAAACGCCTGGTATCTTTATAGTCCTGT
CGGGTTTCGCCACCTCTGACTTGAGCGTCGATTTTTGTGATGCTCGTCAGGGGGGCGGAGCCTATGGAAA
AACGCCAGCAACGCGGCCTTTTTACGGTTCCTGGCCTTTTGCTGGCCTTTTGCTCACATGTTCTTTCCTG
CGTTATCCCCTGATTCTGTGGATAACCGTATTACCGCCTTTGAGTGAGCTGATACCGCTCGCCGCAGCCG
AACGACCGAGCGCAGCGAGTCAGTGAGCGAGGAAGCGGAAGAGCGCCCAATACGCAAACCGCCTCTCCCC
GCGCGTTGGCCGATTCATTAATGCAGGATCGCGGCCGCGATCCCCGGGCGAGCTCGAATTAGTTACGCTA
GGGATAACAGGGTAATATAGAAAATTCAGAGACCGGGAACCAAACTAGCCTTTAAAAAACATAAGTACAG
GAGCCAGCAAGATGGCTCAGTGGGTAAAGGTGCCTACCAGCAAGCCTGACAGCCTGAGTTCAGTCCCCAC
GAACTACGTGGTAGGAGAGGACCAACCAACTCTGGAAATCTGTTCTGCAAACACATGCTCACACACACAC
ACACAAATAGTATAAACAATTTTAAATTTCATTTAAAAATAATTTGTAAACAAAATCATTAGCACAGGTT
TTAGAAAGAGCCTCTTGGTGACATCAAGTTGATGCTGTAGATGGGGTATCATTCCTGAGGACCCAAAACC
GGGTCTCAGCCTTTCCCCATTCTGAGAGTTCTCTCTTTTCTCAGCCACTAGCTGAAGAGTAGAGTGGCTC
AGCACTGGGCTCTTGAGTTCCCAAGTCCTACAACTGGTCAGCCTGACTACTAACCAGCCATGAAGAAACA
AGGAGTGGATGGGCTGAGTCTGCTGGGATGGGAGTGGAGTTAGTAAGTGGCCATGGATGTAATGACCCCA
GCAATGCTGGCTAGAAGGCATGCCTCCTTTCCTTGTCTGGAGACGGAACGGGATCATCTTGTACTCACAG
AAGGGAGAACATTCTAGCTGGTTGGGCCAAAATGTGCAAGTTCACCTGGAGGTGGTGGTGCATGCTTTTA
ACTCCAGTACTCAGGAGGCAGGGCCAGGTGGATCTCTGTGAGTTCAAGACCAGCCTGCACTATGGAGAGA
GTTTTGGGACAGCCAGAGTTACACAGAAAAATCCTGGTGGAAAATCTGAAAGAAAGAGAGAAAGAAAGAA
AGAAAGAAAGAAAGAAAGAAAGAAAGAAAGAAAGAAAGAAAGAAAGAAAGAAAGGAAGAAAGAAAGAAAG
AGTGGCAGGCAGGCAGGCAGGAGGAAGGAAGGAAGGAAGGAAGGAAGGAAGGAAGGAAGGAAGGAAGGAA
GGAAGGAAGGAAGGAAAATAGGTGCGACTTCAAGATCCGGAGTTACAAGCAGAATGCACTGTTTCCCTAA
CAGGGCCAAGTGTTTTGAGTAACTGAAGGTGGGCATGATGCCTGGGAAGCAGAAACAAGCCAGGCAGATG
CACCCCTTGCCTTGCTTCCGAAGGGCTGCAGTAGCATGGAAAACATGGAAAACAACCAATCCATTCCCTT
TGCTGATATAACAGGCTCCAAAGCCAAAACCTGTCACTGGAGGCTCAAGAGCAGATCTCCAGCCAAGAGG
CAAAGGAATGGGGGAAGCTGGAGGGCCTCCCTCTGGTTATCCAGGCTTCTGAAGGTTCAAGCAAAGAAAG
GGTTACAACCTTAAAAGGAGAGCGTCCCGGGGTATGGGTAGAAGACTGCTCCACCCCGACCCCCAGGGTC
CCTAACCGTCTTTTCCCTGGGCGAGTCAGCCCAATCACAGGACTGAGAGTGCCTCTTTAGTAGCAGCAAG
CCACTTCGGACACCCAAATGGAACACCTCCAGTCAGCCCTCGCCGACCACCCCACCCCCTCCATCCTTTT
CCCTCAGCCTCCGATTGGCTGAATCTAGAGTCCCTCCCTGCTCCCCCCTCTCTCCCCACCCCTGGTAAAA
CTGCGGGCTTCAGGCTGGGTGCAGCAACTGGAGGCGTTGGCGACCAGGAGGAGGCTGCAGCTAGGGGAGT
CCAGGTGAGAGCAGGCCGACGGGAGGGACCCGCACATGCAAGGACCGCCGCAGGGCGAGGATGCAAGCCT
TCCCCAGCTACAGTTTTGGGAAAGGATACCAGGGCGCTCCTATATGGGGGCGCGGGAACCTGGGGAAAGA
AGGTGCTCCCAGGTCGAGGTGGGAGAGGAAGGCAGTGCGGGGTCACGGGCTTTCTCCCTGCTAACGGACG
CTTTCGAAGAGTGGGTGCCGGAGAGAACCATGAGGAAGGACATCAAGGACAGCCTTTGGTCCCCAAGCTC
AAATCGCTTTAGTGGTGCGAATAGAGGGAGGAGGTGGGTGGCAAACTGGAGGGAGTCCCCAGCGGTGACC
TCGTGGCTGGCTGGTGCGGGGCACCAGGTAAGAAACGCAATGTTGCGGGAGGGGACTGGGTGGCAGGCGC
GGGGGAGGGGAAAGCTAGAAAGGATGCGAGGGAGCGGAGGGGGGAGGGAGCGGGGGAATCTCAACTGGTA
GAGGAAAGTTAAAATGAGGAAATAGCATCAGGGTGGGGTTAGCCAAGCCGGGCCTCAGGGAAAGGGCGCA
AAGTTTGTCTGGGTGTGGGCTTAGGTGGGCTGGGTATGAGATTCGGGGCGCCGAAAACACTGCTGCGCCT
CTGCCAAATCACGCTACCCCTGTATCTAGTTCTGCTAGGCTTCTCCAGCCCCAGCCCCAATTCTTTTCTC
AGTGTCCCCTTCCCTCCCCTGAATCTCAAGCCCACACTCCCTCCTCCATAACCCACTGTTATCAAATCTA
AGTCATTTGCCACCCAACAACCATCAGGAGGCGGAAGCAGACGGGAGGAGTTTGAGATCAACTTGGGCTA
CATCACGAGTTCCAAGCTCACCAAGGCTTCTTAAGGAGACCTTGTCTCTAAAATTAATTAATTAATTAAT
TAATAGTCCCCTTTCTCTGCCACAGAACCTTGGGATCTGGCTCCTGGTCGCAGCTCCCCCCACCCCAGGC
TGACATTCACTGCCATAGCCCATCCGGAAATCCTAGTCTATTCCCCATGGATCTTGAACTGCAGAGAGAA
TGGCAGAGTGGCCCGCCCTGTGCAAAGGATGTTCCTAGCCTAGGTGGAGCTCGCGAACTCGGAGACTGTG
CCTCTCTTGGGCAAGGACAGGCTAGACAGCCTGCCGGTGTTGAGCTAGGGCACTGTGGGGAAGGCAGAGA
ACCTGTGCAGGGCACGCAATGAACACAGGACCAGAAAACTGCAGCCCTAGGAACACTCAAGAGCTGGCCA
TTTGCAAGCATCTCTGGCCTCCGTGCTTCTCACTCATGTCCCATGTCTTATACAGGCCTCTGTGGCACCT
CGCTTGCCTGATCTCATCCCTAGCCGTTAAGCTTTCTGCATGACTTATCACTTGGGGCATAATGCTGGAT
ACCTACCATTTTCTTAGACCCCATCAAAATCCTATTTGAGTGTACGGTTCGGAGAACTCCTTATTTATCC
GGTAAATGTCTTTTACTCTGCTCTCAGGGAGCTGAGGCAGGACATTCCTGAGATACATTGGGAGAGGAAT
ACAGTTTCAATAAAATAATAGGTTGGGTGGAGGTACATGCCTATAATGCCACCACTCAGGAAATGGTGGC
AGCTTCGTGAGTTTGAGGCCAACCCAAGAAACATAGTGAAACCCTGTCAGTAAATAAGTAAGCAAGTATT
TGAGTATCTACTATATGCTAGGGCTGACCTGGACATTAGGGGTCATCTTCTGAACAAACTAGTGCTTGAG
GGAGGTATTTGGGGTTTTTGTTTGTTTAATGGATCTGAATGAGTTCCAGAGACTGGCTACACAGCGATAT
GACTGAGCTTAACACCCCTAAAGCATACAGTCAGACCAATTAGACAATAAAAGGTATGTATAGCTTACCA
AATAAAAAAATTGTATTTTCAAGAGAGTGTCTGTCTGTGTAGCCCTGGCTGTTCTTGAACTCACTCTGTA
GACCAGGCTGGCCTGGAAATCCATCTGCCTCTGCCTCTCTGCCTCTCTGCCTCTCTGCCTCTCTCTCTGC
CTCTCTCTGCCTCTCTCTGCCCCTCTCTGCCCCTCTCTGCCCCTCTCTGCCGCCCTCTGCCTTTTGCCCT
CTGCCCTCTGTTCTCTGGCCTCTGCCCTCTCCCTGCCTTCTCCCTCTGCCTCTGCCTCTTGAGTGCTGGA
ATCAAAGGTGTGAGCTCTATAGGTCTTAAGTTCCAGAAGAAACGTAATGAAGTCACCCAGCAGGAGGTGC
TCAGGGACAGCAAGACACACACACCCAGGACACTAGGCTCCCACTTCCTTGGCTTTCTCTGAGTGGCAAA
GGACCTTAGGCAGTGTCACTCCCTAAGAGAAGGGGATAAAGAGAGGGGCTGAGGTATTCATCATGTGCTC
CGTGGATCTCAAGCCCTCAAGGTAAATGGGGACCCACCTGTCCTACCAGCTGGCTGACCTGTAGCTTTCC
CCACCACAGAATCCAAGTCGGAACTCTTGGCACCTAGAGGATCTCGAATCACAAGTTTGTACAAAAAAGC
AGGCTTTAAAGGAACGCACGTAACTATAACGGTCCTAAGGTAGCGAACCTAGGATAACTTCGTATAGCAT
ACATTATACGAAGTTATCGGCGCGCATAACTTCGTATAGGATACTTTATACGAAGTTATCAAGCGCTGCC
ACCATGGTGAGCAAGGGCGAGGAGAATAACATGGCCATCATCAAGGAGTTCATGCGCTTCAAGGTGCGCA
TGGAGGGCTCCGTGAACGGCCACGAGTTCGAGATCGAGGGCGAGGGCGAGGGCCGCCCCTACGAGGGCTT
TCAGACCGCTAAGCTGAAGGTGACCAAGGGTGGCCCCCTGCCCTTCGCCTGGGACATCCTGTCCCCTCAT
TTCACCTACGGCTCCAAGGCCTACGTGAAGCACCCCGCCGACATCCCCGACTACTTCAAGCTGTCCTTCC
CCGAGGGCTTCAAGTGGGAGCGCGTGATGAACTACGAGGACGGCGGCGTGGTGACCGTGACCCAGGACTC
CTCCCTGCAGGACGGCGAGTTCATCTACAAGGTGAAGCTGCGCGGCACCAACTTCCCCTCCGACGGCCCC
GTGATGCAGAAGAAGACCATGGGCTGGGAGGCCTCCTCCGAGCGGATGTACCCCGAGGACGGTGCCCTGA
AGGGCAAGATCAAGATGAGGCTGAAGCTGAAGGACGGCGGCCACTACACCTCCGAGGTCAAGACCACCTA
CAAGGCCAAGAAGCCCGTGCAGCTGCCCGGCGCCTACATCGTCGACATCAAGTTGGACATCACCTCCCAC
AACGAGGACTACACCATCGTGGAACAGTACGAACGCGCCGAGGGCCGCCACTCCACCGGCGGCATGGACG
AGCTGTACAAGAAGCTGAACCCTCCTGATGAGAGTGGCCCCGGCTGCATGAGCTGCTGTGTGCTCTCCTG
AGCGGCCGCGACTCTAGATCATAATCAGCCATACCACATTTGTAGAGGTTTTACTTGCTTTAAAAAACCT
CCCACACCTCCCCCTGAACCTGAAACATAAAATGAATGCAATTGTTGTTGTTAACTTGTTTATTGCAGCT
TATAATGGTTACAAATAAAGCAATAGCATCACAAATTTCACAAATAAAGCATTTTTTTCACTGCATTCTA
GTTGTGGTTTGTCCAAACTCATCAATGTATCTTAAGGCGTGCTAGCATAACTTCGTATAGCATACATTAT
ACGAAGTTATCTAACGTTGCCACCATGGTGAGCAAGGGCGAGGAGCTGTTCACCGGGGTGGTGCCCATCC
TGGTCGAGCTGGACGGCGACGTAAACGGCCACAAGTTCAGCGTGTCCGGCGAGGGCGAGGGCGATGCCAC
CTACGGCAAGCTGACCCTGAAGTTCATCTGCACCACCGGCAAGCTGCCCGTGCCCTGGCCCACCCTCGTG
ACCACCCTGACCTACGGCGTGCAGTGCTTCAGCCGCTACCCCGACCACATGAAGCAGCACGACTTCTTCA
AGTCCGCCATGCCCGAAGGCTACGTCCAGGAGCGCACCATCTTCTTCAAGGACGACGGCAACTACAAGAC
CCGCGCCGAGGTGAAGTTCGAGGGCGACACCCTGGTGAACCGCATCGAGCTGAAGGGCATCGACTTCAAG
GAGGACGGCAACATCCTGGGGCACAAGCTGGAGTACAACTACAACAGCCACAACGTCTATATCATGGCCG
ACAAGCAGAAGAACGGCATCAAGGTGAACTTCAAGATCCGCCACAACATCGAGGACGGCAGCGTGCAGCT
CGCCGACCACTACCAGCAGAACACCCCCATCGGCGACGGCCCCGTGCTGCTGCCCGACAACCACTACCTG
AGCACCCAGTCCGCCCTGAGCAAAGACCCCAACGAGAAGCGCGATCACATGGTCCTGCTGGAGTTCGTGA
CCGCCGCCGGGATCACTCTCGGCATGGACGAGCTGTACAAGAAGCTGAACCCTCCTGATGAGAGTGGCCC
CGGCTGCATGAGCTGCTGTGTGCTCTCCTGAGCGGCCGCGACTCTAGATCATAATCAGCCATACCACATT
TGTAGAGGTTTTACTTGCTTTAAAAAACCTCCCACACCTCCCCCTGAACCTGAAACATAAAATGAATGCA
ATTGTTGTTGTTAACTTGTTTATTGCAGCTTATAATGGTTACAAATAAAGCAATAGCATCACAAATTTCA
CAAATAAAGCATTTTTTTCACTGCATTCTAGTTGTGGTTTGTCCAAACTCATCAATGTATCTTAAGGCGT
GTTTAAACATATAACTTCGTATAGGATACTTTATACGAAGTTATCGCGTACGGCCACCATGGTGAGCGAG
CTGATTAAGGAGAACATGCACATGAAGCTGTACATGGAGGGCACCGTGAACAACCACCACTTCAAGTGCA
CATCCGAGGGCGAAGGCAAGCCCTACGAGGGCACCCAGACCATGAGAATCAAGGCGGTCGAGGGCGGCCC
TCTCCCCTTCGCCTTCGACATCCTGGCTACCAGCTTCATGTACGGCAGCAAAACCTTCATCAACCACACC
CAGGGCATCCCCGACTTCTTTAAGCAGTCCTTCCCCGAGGGCTTCACATGGGAGAGAGTCACCACATACG
AAGACGGGGGCGTGCTGACCGCTACCCAGGACACCAGCCTCCAGGACGGCTGCCTCATCTACAACGTCAA
GATCAGAGGGGTGAACTTCCCATCCAACGGCCCTGTGATGCAGAAGAAAACACTCGGCTGGGAGGCCTCC
ACCGAGACCCTGTACCCCGCTGACGGCGGCCTGGAAGGCAGAGCCGACATGGCCCTGAAGCTCGTGGGCG
GGGGCCACCTGATCTGCAACTTGAAGACCACATACAGATCCAAGAAACCCGCTAAGAACCTCAAGATGCC
CGGCGTCTACTATGTGGACAGAAGACTGGAAAGAATCAAGGAGGCCGACAAAGAGACCTACGTCGAGCAG
CACGAGGTGGCTGTGGCCAGATACTGCGACCTCCCTAGCAAACTGGGGCACAGAAAGCTGAACCCTCCTG
ATGAGAGTGGCCCCGGCTGCATGAGCTGCTGTGTGCTCTCCTGAGCGGCCGCGACTCTAGATCATAATCA
GCCATACCACATTTGTAGAGGTTTTACTTGCTTTAAAAAACCTCCCACACCTCCCCCTGAACCTGAAACA
TAAAATGAATGCAATTGTTGTTGTTAACTTGTTTATTGCAGCTTATAATGGTTACAAATAAAGCAATAGC
ATCACAAATTTCACAAATAAAGCATTTTTTTCACTGCATTCTAGTTGTGGTTTGTCCAAACTCATCAATG
TATCTTAAGGCGTACTAGTGAAGTTCCTATTCTCTAGAAAGTATAGGAACTTCCGTAACTATAACGGTCC
TAAGGTAGCGAATGCATCTAGACCCAGCTTTCTTGTACAAAGTGGTGATTCGAGGTCCTTCCTCTGCAGA
GGTCTTGCTTCTCCCGGTCAGCTGACTCCCTCCCCAAGTCCTTCAAATATCTCAGAACATGGGGAGAAAC
GGGGACCTTGTCCCTCCTAAGGAACCCCAGTGCTGCATGCCATCATCCCCCCCACCCTCGCCCCCACCCC
CGCCACTTCTCCCTCCATGCATACCACTAGCTGTCATTTTGTACTCTGTATTTATTCTAGGGCTGCTTCT
GATTATTTAGTTTGTTCTTTCCCTGGAGACCTGTTAGAACATAAGGGCGTATGGTGGGTAGGGGAGGCAG
GATATCAGTCCCCTGGGGCGAGTTCCTCCCTGCCAACCAAGCCAGATGCCTGAAAGAGATATGGATGAGG
GAAGTTGGACTGTGCCTGTACCTGGTACAGTCATACTCTGTTGAAAGAATCATCGGGGAGGGGGGGGGGC
TCAAGAGGGGAGAGCTCTCTGAGCCTTTGTGGACCATCCAATGAGGATGAGGGCTTAGATTCTACCAGGT
CATTCTCAGCCACCACACACAAGCGCTCTGCCATCACTGAAGAAGCCCCCTAGGGCTCTTGGGCCAGGGC
ACACTCAGTAAAGATGCAGGTTCAGTCAGGGAATGATGGGGAAAGGGGTAGGAGGTGGGGGAGGGATCAC
CCCCTCCTCTAAAACACGAGCCTGCTGTCTCCAAAGGCCTCTGCCTGTAGTGAGGGTGGCAGAAGAAGAC
AAGGAGCCAGAACTCTGACTCCAGGATCTAAGTCCGTGCAGGAAGGGGATCCTAGAACCATCTGGTTGGA
CCCAGCTTACCAAGGGAGAGCCTTTATTCCTTCTTTCCCTTGCCCCTCTGTGCCAGCCCCTCTTGCTGTC
CCTGATCCCCCAGACAGCGAGAGTCTTGCAACCTGCCTCTTCCAAGACCTCCTAATCTCAGGGGCAGGCG
GTGGAGTGAGATCCGGCGTGCACACTTTTTGGAAGATAGCTTTCCCAAGGATCCTCTCCCCCACTGGCAG
CTCTGCCTGTCCCATCACCATGTATAATACCACCACTGCTACAGCATCTCACCGAGGAAAGAAAACTGCA
CAATAAAACCAAGCCTCTGGAGTGTGTCCTGGTGTCTGTCTCTTCTGTGTCCTGGCGTCTGTCTCTTCTG
TGTTCTTCCAAGGTCAGAAACAAAAACCACACACTTCAACCTGGATGGCTCGGCTGAGCACTTCTGTGTG
CAGAAGGTCCAACCAGACTCTGGGGTACCCCGGCCCTCCCTATTCCCTTGCCTCCTGTCTCCCGCTTTTT
ATAGCTCCCTATGCTGGGCTTCTCTGGAGAGTGAAATCTTTGCCCAAATCAATGCGCATTCTCTCTGCTG
AGTCATCTGGCGACAGCAGTTGAGTTCACCCGCCAACACATGGGCCCAGCTATGTAGCCGAACCCTGGCT
CTGGAAGTGCCAGGGACTTTGTGCATAAGTATGTACCATGCCCTTTTTTCACAGTCCTAGCTCTGCAGAA
GTGCAGCCTGAAGGCCTGTCTGCTGAGAGGACATGCCCTGGAGCCCTGAAACAGGCACAGTGGGAGGAGG
AACGGAGGATGACAGGCATCAGGCCCTCAGTCCAAAAGCAACCACTTGAGAATGGGCTGGAGTACGAAAC
ATGGGGTCCCGTCCCTGGATCCCTCCTCAAAGAGTAATAAGTAAAATATAAACAGGTACCCCAGGCCGTT
CTGGGTTTGGGTTGTAATGGGATCCATTTGCAGAGAACTATTGAGACAGCCCAGCCGTACTGTGACAGGC
AATGTGGGGGAGGAGGTTGAATCACTTGGTATTTAGCATGAATAGAATAATTCCCTGAACATTTTTCTTA
AACATCCATATCTAAATTACCACCACTCGCTCCCAGTCTTCCTGCCTTTGCGCCAGCCTCCTGTCTGGCC
ATGCCTGAAGAAGGCTGGAGAAGCCACCCACCTCAGGCCATGACACTGCCAGCCACTTGGCAGGTGCAGC
CAAACCTGAGCTGTCCCAGAAAGGGACATTCTCAAGACCCAGGCACCCTGATCAGCACTGACTTGGAGCT
ACAAGTGTCATGCCAGAAAAGTCTCTAAGAAAACCTTTTCAGGGAAAAGGGGGTGACTCAACACCGGGCA
AGTTTGGGAAGCCCCACCCTTCGAGTGATGGAAGAGCAGATAGGAAGCCTCAGAAGAGAGACACCGGCAC
CCAGGTAACGTTCCTCATGTGGTCTCTGTCACACGGTCGACTCTCTTAAGGTAGCTCGACCGTGCTCTTC
CCTGGACATCTCCGTGACCACACTCTCAGTTCTTAGGGAGATGCGGGTGCTCTCTGAGGCTATCTCAGAG
TTGCAGATTCTGAGGCCTAGAGTGACTACAGTCAGCCTAGGAAGCCACAGAGGACTGTGGACCAGGAGGG
CAGAAGAGGAGAAGGGAAGAAAAACCATCAGATAGGACTTGCAATGAAACTAACCCAAGACAATCATAAT
GCAGACAGGAATGTTAAAGGCGTTCAGCAGCTGGCCATGACACCCATCTGTCCCTCTGGCCAAGTCAGCA
AGCCTGGAAGACCTGGGACTCCTGCCCATATGTCCTAAGCTCCCCACCCACCCACTCGTTCACTGTCCTT
ATTCTCTCTCTACCTTCAGCCACTTAGTTTCCTACCTTAAGTCCTAGAATTGATCCTGGCGTAATAGCGA
AGAGGCCCGCACCGATCGCCCTTCCCAACAGTTGCGCAGCCTGAATGGCGAATGGCGCCTGATGCGGTAT
TTTCTCCTTACGCATCTGTGCGGTATTTCACACCGCATATGGTGCACTCTCAGTACAATCTGCTCTGATG
CCGCATAGTTAAGCCAGCCCCGACACCCGCCAACACCCGCTGACGCGCCCTGACGGGCTTGTCTGCTCCC
GGCATCCGCTTACAGACAAGCTGTGACCGTCTCCGGGAGCTGCATGTGTCAGAGGTTTTCACCGTCATCA
CCGAAACGCGCGA
