>Addgene plasmid #45177 | pThy1-Brainbow3.0 | addgene partial sequence | sequence record 66469 | Thy1F1
GAGAGGGGCTGAGGTATTCATCATGTGCTCCGTGGATCTCAAGCCCTCAAGGTAAATGGGGACCCACCTG
TCCTACCAGCTGGCTGACCTGTAGCTTTCCCCACCACAGAATCCAAGTCGGAACTCTTGGCACCTAGAGG
ATCTCGAATCACAAGTTTGTACAAAAAAGCAGGCTTTAAAGGAACGCACGTAACTATAACGGTCCTAAGG
TAGCGAACCTAGGATAACTTCGTATAGCATACATTATACGAAGTTATCGGCGCGCATAACTTCGTATAGG
ATACTTTATACGAAGTTATCAAGCGCTGCCACCATGGTGAGCAAGGGCGAGGAGAATAACATGGCCATCA
TCAAGGAGTTCATGCGCTTCAAGGTGCGCATGGAGGGCTCCGTGAACGGCCACGAGTTCGAGATCGAGGG
CGAGGGCGAGGGCCGCCCCTACGAGGGCTTTCAGACCGCTAAGCTGAAGGTGACCAAGGGTGGCCCCCTG
CCCTTCGCCTGGGACATCCTGTCCCCTCATTTCACCTACGGCTCCAAGGCCTACGTGAAGCACCCCGCCG
ACATCCCCGACTACTTCAAGCTGTCCTTCCCCGAGGGCTTCAAGTGGGAGCGCGTGATGAACTACGAGGA
CGGCGGCGTGGTGACCGTGACCCAGGACTCCTCCCTGCAGGACGGCGAGTTCATCTACAAGGTGAAGCTG
CGCGGCACCAACTTCCCCTCCGACGGCCCCGTGATGCAGAAGAAGACCATGGGCTGGGAGGCCTCCTCCG
AGCGGATGTACCCCGAGGACGGTGCCCTGAAGGGCAAGATCAAGATGAGGCTGAAGCTGA
