>Addgene plasmid #45177 | pThy1-Brainbow3.0 | addgene partial sequence | sequence record 71873 | EGFP-C 5'-CATGGTCCTGCTGGAGTTCGTG-3'
GAGCTGTACAAGAAGCTGAACCCTCCTGATGAGAGTGGCCCCGGCTGCATGAGCTGCTGTGTGCTCTCCT
GAGCGGCCGCGACTCTAGATCATAATCAGCCATACCACATTTGTAGAGGTTTTACTTGCTTTAAAAAACC
TCCCACACCTCCCCCTGAACCTGAAACATAAAATGAATGCAATTGTTGTTGTTAACTTGTTTATTGCAGC
TTATAATGGTTACAAATAAAGCAATAGCATCACAAATTTCACAAATAAAGCATTTTTTTCACTGCATTCT
AGTTGTGGTTTGTCCAAACTCATCAATGTATCTTAAGGCGTGTTTAAACATATAACTTCGTATAGGATAC
TTTATACGAAGTTATCGCGTACGGCCACCATGGTGAGCGAGCTGATTAAGGAGAACATGCACATGAAGCT
GTACATGGAGGGCACCGTGAACAACCACCACTTCAAGTGCACATCCGAGGGCGAAGGCAAGCCCTACGAG
GGCACCCAGACCATGAGAATCAAGGCGGTCGAGGGCGGCCCTCTCCCCTTCGCCTTCGACATCCTGGCTA
CCAGCTTCATGTACGGCAGCAAAACCTTCATCAACCACACCCAGGGCATCCCCGACTTCTTTAAGCAGTC
CTTCCCCGAGGGCTTCACATGGGAGAGAGTCACCACATACGAAGACGGGGGCGTGCTGACCGCTACCCAG
GACACCAGCCTCCAGGACGGCTGCCTCATCTACAACGTCAAGATCAGAGGGGTGAACTTCCCATCCAACG
GCCCTGTGATGCAGAAGAAAACACTCGGCTGGGAGGCCTCCACCGAGACCCTGTACCCCGCTGACGGCGG
CCTGGAAGGCAGAGCCGACATGGCCCTGAAGCTCGTGGGCGGGGGCCACCTGATCTGCAACTTGAAGACC
ACATACAGATCCAAGAAACC
